>Addgene plasmid #233033 | pAAV-CMV-intron-DjCas13d-pA/EF1a-mCherry-WPRE-pa | addgene full sequence | sequence record 464626 | Addgene NGS Result
TTGAGATCCTTTTTTTCTGCGCGTAATCTGCTGCTTGCAAACAAAAAAACCACCGCTACCAGCGGTGGTT
TGTTTGCCGGATCAAGAGCTACCAACTCTTTTTCCGAAGGTAACTGGCTTCAGCAGAGCGCAGATACCAA
ATACTGTTCTTCTAGTGTAGCCGTAGTTAGGCCACCACTTCAAGAACTCTGTAGCACCGCCTACATACCT
CGCTCTGCTAATCCTGTTACCAGTGGCTGCTGCCAGTGGCGATAAGTCGTGTCTTACCGGGTTGGACTCA
AGACGATAGTTACCGGATAAGGCGCAGCGGTCGGGCTGAACGGGGGGTTCGTGCACACAGCCCAGCTTGG
AGCGAACGACCTACACCGAACTGAGATACCTACAGCGTGAGCTATGAGAAAGCGCCACGCTTCCCGAAGG
GAGAAAGGCGGACAGGTATCCGGTAAGCGGCAGGGTCGGAACAGGAGAGCGCACGAGGGAGCTTCCAGGG
GGAAACGCCTGGTATCTTTATAGTCCTGTCGGGTTTCGCCACCTCTGACTTGAGCGTCGATTTTTGTGAT
GCTCGTCAGGGGGGCGGAGCCTATGGAAAAACGCCAGCAACGCGGCCTTTTTACGGTTCCTGGCCTTTTG
CTGGCCTTTTGCTCACATGTCCTGCAGGCAGCTGCGCGCTCGCTCGCTCACTGAGGCCGCCCGGGCGTCG
GGCGACCTTTGGTCGCCCGGCCTCAGTGAGCGAGCGAGCGCGCAGAGAGGGAGTGGCCAACTCCATCACT
AGGGGTTCCTGCGGCCGCACGCGTCTAGTTATTAATAGTAATCAATTACGGGGTCATTAGTTCATAGCCC
ATATATGGAGTTCCGCGTTACATAACTTACGGTAAATGGCCCGCCTGGCTGACCGCCCAACGACCCCCGC
CCATTGACGTCAATAATGACGTATGTTCCCATAGTAACGCCAATAGGGACTTTCCATTGACGTCAATGGG
TGGAGTATTTACGGTAAACTGCCCACTTGGCAGTACATCAAGTGTATCATATGCCAAGTACGCCCCCTAT
TGACGTCAATGACGGTAAATGGCCCGCCTGGCATTATGCCCAGTACATGACCTTATGGGACTTTCCTACT
TGGCAGTACATCTACGTATTAGTCATCGCTATTACCATGGTGATGCGGTTTTGGCAGTACATCAATGGGC
GTGGATAGCGGTTTGACTCACGGGGATTTCCAAGTCTCCACCCCATTGACGTCAATGGGAGTTTGTTTTG
GCACCAAAATCAACGGGACTTTCCAAAATGTCGTAACAACTCCGCCCCATTGACGCAAATGGGCGGTAGG
CGTGTACGGTGGGAGGTCTATATAAGCAGAGCTCGTTTAGTGAACCGTCAGATCGCCTGGAGACGCCATC
CACGCTGTTTTGACCTCCATAGAAGACACCGGGACCGATCCAGCCTCCGCGGATTCGAATCCCGGCCGGG
AACGGTGCATTGGAACGCGGATTCCCCGTGCCAAGAGTGACGTAAGTACCGCCTATAGAGTCTATAGGCC
CACAAAAAATGCTTTCTTCTTTTAATATACTTTTTTGTTTATCTTATTTCTAATACTTTCCCTAATCTCT
TTCTTTCAGGGCAATAATGATACAATGTATCATGCCTCTTTGCACCATTCTAAAGAATAACAGTGATAAT
TTCTGGGTTAAGGCAATAGCAATATTTCTGCATATAAATATTTCTGCATATAAATTGTAACTGATGTAAG
AGGTTTCATATTGCTAATAGCAGCTACAATCCAGCTACCATTCTGCTTTTATTTTATGGTTGGGATAAGG
CTGGATTATTCTGAGTCCAAGCTAGGCCCTTTTGCTAATCATGTTCATACCTCTTATCTTCCTCCCACAG
CTCCTGGGCAACGTGCTGGTCTGTGTGCTGGCCCATCACTTTGGCAAAGAATTGGGATTCGAACATCGAT
CGGACCGGTGCTAGCGCCACCATGAGCCCCAAGAAGAAGAGAAAGGTGGAGGCCAGCATCAAGAAGCAAA
AATCCAAGAAAACGGTTTCTAAAACCTCCGGATTGAAAGAGGCACTTTCTGTGCAGGGGACTGTCATAAT
GACGTCTTTTGGGAAGGGGAACATGGCGAATCTCTCTTACAAGATCCCGAGCTCTCAAAAGCCCCAAAAT
CTCAATAGTAGCGCCGGCTTGAAGAACGTCGAAGTATCTGGTAAAAAGATTAAGTTCCAAGGTCGACACC
CGAAGATCGCCACTACCGACAACCCCCTGTTTAAGCCGCAGCCAGGTATGGACCTTCTGTGCCTGAAAGA
CAAACTCGAAATGCACTATTTTGGGAAGACTTTCGACGACAATATCCACATACAATTGATATATCAAATA
CTGGATATTGAAAAGATCCTTGCGGTTCATGTTAACAACATCGTATTCACACTGGACAATGTCCTGCATC
CGCAAAAGGAAGAGCTGACTGAAGATTTCATTGGGGCAGGGGGCTGGCGGATTAATCTCGATTACCAAAC
TCTTAGAGGGCAGACTAACAAATATGATAGGTTTAAAAACTACATTAAAAGAAAAGAACTTCTTTATTTC
GGGGAGGCATTTTACCATGAAAACGAGAGACGGTATGAGGAAGACATCTTCGCAATACTTACCCTGCTGT
CTGCCCTTAGACAGTTTTGCTTTCATTCCGATCTGAGTAGTGATGAGAGCGACCACGTGAATTCATTCTG
GCTGTATCAACTCGAGGACCAACTGTCTGACGAGTTCAAGGAGACTCTCAGTATTTTGTGGGAAGAGGTC
ACCGAAAGGATAGATAGTGAATTCCTTAAAACTAATACAGTAAACCTCCATATTTTGTGTCATGTTTTCC
CGAAAGAGAGTAAGGAGACGATTGTACGCGCTTATTATGAATTCCTGATCAAGAAGTCCTTTAAAAATAT
GGGATTTAGCATCAAGAAATTGCGAGAGATTATGCTCGAGCAATCAGATCTTAAGAGTTTCAAAGAGGAT
AAGTACAACTCCGTCAGGGCTAAACTGTATAAGCTCTTCGACTTTATTATAACCTATTACTACGACCACC
ATGCTTTTGAGAAGGAGGCGCTCGTGAGCTCCTTGCGAAGTTCACTCACTGAGGAAAACAAGGAAGAGAT
TTACATCAAAACGGCCCGGACACTCGCGAGCGCTCTTGGGGCCGATTTCAAGAAAGCCGCTGCCGATGTA
AATGCCAAAAACATAAGGGACTATCAGAAGAAGGCGAACGACTATAGGATAAGTTTTGAAGATATTAAAA
TAGGGAACACAGGCATTGGGTATTTCTCAGAGCTCATATACATGCTCACCCTTCTCCTCGATGGAAAGGA
GATAAACGACCTCCTCACAACCCTGATCAACAAATTTGATAATATAATCTCCTTCATAGACATCCTGAAG
AAACTCAATTTGGAATTTAAATTCAAGCCTGAATACGCGGACTTCTTTAACATGACCAACTGCAGGTATA
CTCTCGAAGAGCTGCGGGTTATCAACAGTATCGCTAGAATGCAAAAGCCAAGCGCCGACGCCCGAAAGAT
CATGTATCGCGATGCTCTGCGCATATTGGGAATGGACAATCGGCCGGATGAAGAGATTGATCGGGAACTC
GAAAGGACAATGCCCGTGGGTGCGGATGGCAAATTTATCAAAGGTAAACAGGGCTTTCGCAATTTCATTG
CTTCCAACGTTATTGAATCTTCACGCTTCCATTACCTCGTACGGTATAATAATCCACACAAGACACGGAC
TCTTGTGAAAAACCCTAATGTAGTAAAATTTGTGCTCGAAGGGATTCCGGAGACACAAATAAAACGATAC
TTTGATGTTTGTAAAGGTCAAGAGATCCCACCGACGTCTGACAAGTCCGCACAGATAGACGTTCTTGCCC
GAATAATTAGTTCAGTAGACTATAAAATATTTGAAGACGTACCCCAAAGTGCAAAGATCAATAAAGATGA
TCCTAGCCGAAACTTCAGTGACGCGCTGAAAAAACAGCGGTACCAGGCAATTGTAAGTCTTTATTTGACT
GTTATGTACCTTATAACCAAAAACCTGGTGTATGTCAATAGTAGGTATGTGATTGCATTTCATTGCCTGG
AACGAGACGCATTCCTTCACGGTGTGACGCTCCCTAAGATGAATAAAAAAATTGTGTACAGTCAATTGAC
TACTCACCTCTTGACTGACAAAAATTACACTACGTACGGCCACCTGAAGAACCAGAAAGGACACCGCAAA
TGGTACGTTCTTGTCAAAAATAACCTTCAGAATAGCGACATAACAGCTGTGAGTTCATTCCGCAACATAG
TTGCTCACATATCCGTTGTGAGGAATAGTAATGAATACATAAGCGGGATCGGAGAACTGCACTCTTACTT
CGAACTTTATCACTATCTCGTTCAATCAATGATCGCAAAGAATAATTGGTATGATACCAGCCACCAGCCG
AAGACCGCCGAATATCTGAACAATCTGAAAAAGCACCACACTTATTGTAAGGACTTTGTAAAAGCGTACT
GTATCCCGTTCGGATACGTCGTGCCGCGGTACAAAAACCTCACGATAAATGAACTTTTTGATCGAAATAA
CCCGAATCCCGAACCAAAAGAGGAAGTGGGATCCGGACCTAAGAAAAAGAGGAAGGTGGCGGCCGCTTAC
CCATACGATGTTCCAGATTACGCTTAGGCTAGGAATTCAATAAAAGATCTTTATTTTCATTAGATCTGTG
TGTTGGTTTTTTGTGTGCGGACCGAGCGGCCGCAGGAACCCCTAGTGATGGAGTTGGCCACTCCCTCTCT
GCGCGCTCGCTCGCTCACTGAGGCCGGGCGACCAAAGGTCGCCCGACGCCCGGGCTTTGCCCGGGCGGCC
TCAGTGAGCGAGCGAGCGCGCAGCTGCCTGCAGGGGCGCACCGGTGCATGCACTAGTGGCTCCGGTGCCC
GTCAGTGGGCAGAGCGCACATCGCCCACAGTCCCCGAGAAGTTGGGGGGAGGGGTCGGCAATTGAACCGG
TGCCTAGAGAAGGTGGCGCGGGGTAAACTGGGAAAGTGATGTCGTGTACTGGCTCCGCCTTTTTCCCGAG
GGTGGGGGAGAACCGTATATAAGTGCAGTAGTCGCCGTGAACGTTCTTTTTCGCAACGGGTTTGCCGCCA
GAACACAGGTAAGTGCCGTGTGTGGTTCCCGCGGGCCTGGCCTCTTTACGGGTTATGGCCCTTGCGTGCC
TTGAATTACTTCCACCTGGCTGCAGTACGTGATTCTTGATCCCGAGCTTCGGGTTGGAAGTGGGTGGGAG
AGTTCGAGGCCTTGCGCTTAAGGAGCCCCTTCGCCTCGTGCTTGAGTTGAGGCCTGGCCTGGGCGCTGGG
GCCGCCGCGTGCGAATCTGGTGGCACCTTCGCGCCTGTCTCGCTGCTTTCGATAAGTCTCTAGCCATTTA
AAATTTTTGATGACCTGCTGCGACGCTTTTTTTCTGGCAAGATAGTCTTGTAAATGCGGGCCAAGATCTG
CACACTGGTATTTCGGTTTTTGGGGCCGCGGGCGGCGACGGGGCCCGTGCGTCCCAGCGCACATGTTCGG
CGAGGCGGGGCCTGCGAGCGCGGCCACCGAGAATCGGACGGGGGTAGTCTCAAGCTGGCCGGCCTGCTCT
GGTGCCTGGCCTCGCGCCGCCGTGTATCGCCCCGCCCTGGGCGGCAAGGCTGGCCCGGTCGGCACCAGTT
GCGTGAGCGGAAAGATGGCCGCTTCCCGGCCCTGCTGCAGGGAGCTCAAAATGGAGGACGCGGCGCTCGG
GAGAGCGGGCGGGTGAGTCACCCACACAAAGGAAAAGGGCCTTTCCGTCCTCAGCCGTCGCTTCATGTGA
CTCCACGGAGTACCGGGCGCCGTCCAGGCACCTCGATTAGTTCTCGAGCTTTTGGAGTACGTCGTCTTTA
GGTTGGGGGGAGGGGTTTTATGCGATGGAGTTTCCCCACACTGAGTGGGTGGAGACTGAAGTTAGGCCAG
CTTGGCACTTGATGTAATTCTCCTTGGAATTTGCCCTTTTTGAGTTTGGATCTTGGTTCATTCTCAAGCC
TCAGACAGTGGTTCAAAGTTTTTTTCTTCCATTTCAGGTGTCGTGAGGTACCGGATCCGTGAGCAAGGGC
GAGGAGGATAACATGGCCATCATCAAGGAGTTCATGCGCTTCAAGGTGCACATGGAGGGCTCCGTGAACG
GCCACGAGTTCGAGATCGAGGGCGAGGGCGAGGGCCGCCCCTACGAGGGCACCCAGACCGCCAAGCTGAA
GGTGACCAAGGGTGGCCCCCTGCCCTTCGCCTGGGACATCCTGTCCCCTCAGTTCATGTACGGCTCCAAG
GCCTACGTGAAGCACCCCGCCGACATCCCCGACTACTTGAAGCTGTCCTTCCCCGAGGGCTTCAAGTGGG
AGCGCGTGATGAACTTCGAGGACGGCGGCGTGGTGACCGTGACCCAGGACTCCTCCCTGCAGGACGGCGA
GTTCATCTACAAGGTGAAGCTGCGCGGCACCAACTTCCCCTCCGACGGCCCCGTAATGCAGAAGAAGACC
ATGGGCTGGGAGGCCTCCTCCGAGCGGATGTACCCCGAGGACGGCGCCCTGAAGGGCGAGATCAAGCAGA
GGCTGAAGCTGAAGGACGGCGGCCACTACGACGCTGAGGTCAAGACCACCTACAAGGCCAAGAAGCCCGT
GCAGCTGCCCGGCGCCTACAACGTCAACATCAAGTTGGACATCACCTCCCACAACGAGGACTACACCATC
GTGGAACAGTACGAACGCGCCGAGGGCCGCCACTCCACCGGCGGCATGGACGAGCTGTACAAGTAAGGCG
CGCCCCCCCCTAACGTTACTGGCCGAAGCCGCTTGGAATAAGGCCGGTGTGCGTTTGTCTATATGTTATT
TTCCACCATATTGCCGTCTTTTGGCAATGTGAGGGCCCGGAAACCTGGCCCTGTCTTCTTGACGAGCATT
CCTAAATTCGATATCAAGCTTATCGATAATCAACCTCTGGATTACAAAATTTGTGAAAGATTGACTGGTA
TTCTTAACTATGTTGCTCCTTTTACGCTATGTGGATACGCTGCTTTAATGCCTTTGTATCATGCTATTGC
TTCCCGTATGGCTTTCATTTTCTCCTCCTTGTATAAATCCTGGTTGCTGTCTCTTTATGAGGAGTTGTGG
CCCGTTGTCAGGCAACGTGGCGTGGTGTGCACTGTGTTTGCTGACGCAACCCCCACTGGTTGGGGCATTG
CCACCACCTGTCAGCTCCTTTCCGGGACTTTCGCTTTCCCCCTCCCTATTGCCACGGCGGAACTCATCGC
CGCCTGCCTTGCCCGCTGCTGGACAGGGGCTCGGCTGTTGGGCACTGACAATTCCGTGGTGTTGTCGGGG
AAATCATCGTCCTTTCCTTGGCTGCTCGCCTATGTTGCCACCTGGATTCTGCGCGGGACGTCCTTCTGCT
ACGTCCCTTCGGCCCTCAATCCAGCGGACCTTCCTTCCCGCGGCCTGCTGCCGGCTCTGCGGCCTCTTCC
GCGTCTTCGCCTTCGCCCTCAGACGAGTCGGATCTCCCTTTGGGCCGCCTCCCCGCATCGATACCGAGCG
CTGCTCGAGAGATCTACGGGTGGCATCCCTGTGACCCCTCCCCAGTGCCTCTCCTGGCCCTGGAAGTTGC
CACTCCAGTGCCCACCAGCCTTGTCCTAATAAAATTAAGTTGCATCATTTTGTCTGACTAGGTGTCCTTC
TATAATATTATGGGGTGGAGGGGGGTGGTATGGAGCAAGGGGCAAGTTGGGAAGACAACCTGTAGGGCCT
GCGGGGTCTATTGGGAACCAAGCTGGAGTGCAGTGGCACAATCTTGGCTCACTGCAATCTCCGCCTCCTG
GGTTCAAGCGATTCTCCTGCCTCAGCCTCCCGAGTTGTTGGGATTCCAGGCATGCATGACCAGGCTCAGC
TAATTTTTGTTTTTTTGGTAGAGACGGGGTTTCACCATATTGGCCAGGCTGGTCTCCAACTCCTAATCTC
AGGTGATCTACCCACCTTGGCCTCCCAAATTGCTGGGATTACAGGCGTGAACCACTGCTCCCTTCCCTGT
CCTTACTAGTGCATGCACCGGTGCGCCTGATGCGGTATTTTCTCCTTACGCATCTGTGCGGTATTTCACA
CCGCATA
[95 nt withheld, positions 8198-8292]
T
[46 nt withheld, positions 8294-8339]
C
[141 nt withheld, positions 8341-8481]
CCTTTGACGTTGGAGTCCACGTTCTTT
[37 nt withheld, positions 8509-8545]
ACTCTATCTCGGGCTATTCTTTTGATTTATAAGGGATTTTGCCGATTTCGGTCTATTGGTTAAAAAATGA
GCTGATTTAACAAAAATTTAACGCGAATTTTAACAAAATATTAACGTTTACAATTTTATGGTGCACTCTC
AGTACAATCTGCTCTGATGCCGCATAGTTAAGCCAGCCCCGACACCCGCCAACACCCGCTGACGCGCCCT
GACGGGCTTGTCTGCTCCCGGCATCCGCTTACAGACAAGCTGTGACCGTCTCCGGGAGCTGCATGTGTCA
GAGGTTTTCACCGTCATCACCGAAACGCGCGAGACGAAAGGGCCTCGTGATACGCCTATTTTTATAGGTT
AATGTCATGATAATAATGGTTTCTTAGACGTCAGGTGGCACTTTTCGGGGAAATGTGCGCGGAACCCCTA
TTTGTTTATTTTTCTAAATACATTCAAATATGTATCCGCTCATGAGACAATAACCCTGATAAATGCTTCA
ATAATATTGAAAAAGGAAGAGTATGAGTATTCAACATTTCCGTGTCGCCCTTATTCCCTTTTTTGCGGCA
TTTTGCCTTCCTGTTTTTGCTCACCCAGAAACGCTGGTGAAAGTAAAAGATGCTGAAGATCAGTTGGGTG
CACGAGTGGGTTACATCGAACTGGATCTCAACAGCGGTAAGATCCTTGAGAGTTTTCGCCCCGAAGAACG
TTTTCCAATGATGAGCACTTTTAAAGTTCTGCTATGTGGCGCGGTATTATCCCGTATTGACGCCGGGCAA
GAGCAACTCGGTCGCCGCATACACTATTCTCAGAATGACTTGGTTGAGTACTCACCAGTCACAGAAAAGC
ATCTTACGGATGGCATGACAGTAAGAGAATTATGCAGTGCTGCCATAACCATGAGTGATAACACTGCGGC
CAACTTACTTCTGACAACGATCGGAGGACCGAAGGAGCTAACCGCTTTTTTGCACAACATGGGGGATCAT
GTAACTCGCCTTGATCGTTGGGAACCGGAGCTGAATGAAGCCATACCAAACGACGAGCGTGACACCACGA
TGCCTGTAGCAATGGCAACAACGTTGCGCAAACTATTAACTGGCGAACTACTTACTCTAGCTTCCCGGCA
ACAATTAATAGACTGGATGGAGGCGGATAAAGTTGCAGGACCACTTCTGCGCTCGGCCCTTCCGGCTGGC
TGGTTTATTGCTGATAAATCTGGAGCCGGTGAGCGTGGGTCTCGCGGTATCATTGCAGCACTGGGGCCAG
ATGGTAAGCCCTCCCGTATCGTAGTTATCTACACGACGGGGAGTCAGGCAACTATGGATGAACGAAATAG
ACAGATCGCTGAGATAGGTGCCTCACTGATTAAGCATTGGTAACTGTCAGACCAAGTTTACTCATATATA
CTTTAGATTGATTTAAAACTTCATTTTTAATTTAAAAGGATCTAGGTGAAGATCCTTTTTGATAATCTCA
TGACCAAAATCCCTTAACGTGAGTTTTCGTTCCACTGAGCGTCAGACCCCGTAGAAAAGATCAAAGGATC
TTC
Features (pLannotate 1.2.2; 23 found; start..end, strand, type, name):
      1..589     +  rep_origin     ori: high-copy-number ColE1/pMB1/pBR322/pUC origin of replication
    662..689     +  repeat_region  AAV2 ITR (fragment): inverted terminal repeat of adeno-associated virus serotype 2 inverted
    718..745     +  repeat_region  AAV2 ITR (fragment): inverted terminal repeat of adeno-associated virus serotype 2 inverted
    856..1159    +  enhancer       CMV enhancer: human cytomegalovirus immediate early enhancer
   1160..1363    +  promoter       CMV promoter: human cytomegalovirus (CMV) immediate early promoter
   1512..1539    +  intron         CMV intron (fragment): modified intron A from human cytomegalovirus (CMV)
   1544..1890    +  intron         β-globin intron (fragment): internally truncated intron from human β-globin
   1894..1941    +  CDS            HBB (fragment): HBB_COLGU - Experimental evidence at transcript level: Swiss-Prot protein existence level 2. Involved in oxygen transport from the lung to the various peripheral tissues. From Colobus guereza (Mantled guereza) (Eastern black-and-white colobus monkey).
   4688..4716    +  CDS            3xHA (fragment): three tandem HA epitope tags
   4729..4777    +  polyA_signal   poly(A) signal: synthetic polyadenylation signal
   4794..4934    +  repeat_region  AAV2 ITR: inverted terminal repeat of adeno-associated virus serotype 2 inverted
   4958..6136    +  promoter       EF-1α promoter: strong constitutive promoter for human elongation factor EF-1α
   6149..6855    +  CDS            mCherry (fragment): monomeric derivative of DsRed fluorescent protein (Shaner et al., 2004) mammalian codon-optimized
   6863..7004    +  misc_feature   IRES (fragment): internal ribosome entry site (IRES) of the encephalomyocarditis virus (EMCV)
   7005..7028    +  misc_feature   MCS (fragment): pBluescript multiple cloning site
   7028..7616    +  misc_feature   WPRE: woodchuck hepatitis virus posttranscriptional regulatory element
   7648..8124    +  polyA_signal   hGH poly(A) signal: human growth hormone polyadenylation signal
   8146..8197    -  misc_feature   bom (fragment): basis of mobility region from pBR322
   8216..8671    +  rep_origin     f1 ori (sequence partly withheld): f1 bacteriophage origin of replication; arrow indicates direction of (+) strand synthesis
   8672..8721    -  misc_feature   bom (fragment): basis of mobility region from pBR322
   8823..8858    -  CDS            rop (fragment): Rop protein, which maintains plasmids at low copy number; rop
   8953..9057    +  promoter       AmpR promoter: bla
   9058..9918    +  CDS            AmpR: β-lactamase; bla; confers resistance to ampicillin, carbenicillin, and related antibiotics
