[The description below was written by a language model from this plasmid's Addgene catalogue record and pLannotate feature annotations shown in this document.]
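Description:
pAAV-CMV-intron-DjCas13d-pA/EF1a-mCherry-WPRE-pa is an adeno-associated virus transfer plasmid of about 10.1 kb, built on a pAAV backbone. It carries two independent mammalian expression cassettes, only one of which lies within the packageable viral genome. It is propagated in E. coli through a high-copy ColE1/pUC-type origin with ampicillin selection (AmpR under its own bla promoter). An f1 phage origin is also present. The record lists a recombination-deficient host strain, which is usual for plasmids carrying repeat-rich ITRs.

Between the AAV2 inverted terminal repeats, the CMV enhancer and immediate-early promoter are followed by a chimeric intron with CMV intron A and β-globin intron segments, which typically improves transcript processing and expression. This drives the synthetic DjCas13d coding sequence, an RNA-targeting Cas13d effector. The automated annotation does not label this open reading frame, but an unannotated span of roughly 2.7 kb sits between the intron and an HA epitope fragment, consistent with a C-terminally HA-tagged protein. A short synthetic poly(A) signal ends the cassette and keeps it compact. The left ITR is detected only as fragments, while the right ITR is annotated in full.

Outside the right ITR, an EF-1α promoter drives mCherry, followed by a residual EMCV IRES fragment, a WPRE to enhance expression and the hGH poly(A) signal. The catalogue's tag field lists mCherry as a C-terminal fusion, but the stated purpose and the map show it is a separate transcription unit. Because it lies outside the ITRs, mCherry should mark cells transfected with the plasmid and should not be carried in packaged virions. No guide RNA cassette is annotated, so guides would presumably be supplied separately. The construct is intended for AAV-mediated delivery of DjCas13d for RNA knockdown.
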