Addgene plasmid #233033: pAAV-CMV-intron-DjCas13d-pA/EF1a-mCherry-WPRE-pa
Purpose: To Express HA tagged DjCas13d the CMV promoter. Also encodes a mCherry gene outside of the viral genome
Depositing lab: Jonathan Ploski. Depositing organization: Pennsylvania State University, College of Medicine. Publication: Adeno-associated viral vector resource for the RNA-targeting Cas13d: A comparison of high-fidelity variants, DjCas13d and hfCas13d. Back F, Sandoval A, Vu LM, Hong VM, Bhaskara A, Rodriguez SR, O'Brien JT, Kolber BJ, Kroener S, Ploski JE. Mol Ther Methods Clin Dev. 2025 Aug 20;33(4):101565. doi: 10.1016/j.omtm.2025.101565. eCollection 2025 Dec 11. PubMed 41020266.
Backbone
  Vector backbone: pAAV
  Vector type: AAV
Growth in bacteria
  Bacterial resistance: Ampicillin, 100 μg/mL
  Growth temperature: 37°C
  Growth strain: NEB Stable
  Copy number: High Copy
Gene/Insert
  Gene/Insert name: DjCas13d and mCherry
  Species: Synthetic
  Tag / fusion protein: mCherry (C terminal on insert)
  Cloning method: Unknown
Terms and licenses: Academic/Nonprofit Terms; Industry Terms: Not Available to Industry
How to cite: pAAV-CMV-intron-DjCas13d-pA/EF1a-mCherry-WPRE-pa was a gift from Jonathan Ploski (Addgene plasmid # 233033 ; http://n2t.net/addgene:233033 ; RRID:Addgene_233033)
